Addgene plasmid #238122: TTR C10S/S85C/V122I
Purpose: bacterial expression of TTR
Depositing lab: Peter Wright. Depositing organization: Scripps California (The Scripps Research Institute). Publication: Kinetic analysis of the multistep aggregation pathway of human transthyretin. Sun X, Dyson HJ, Wright PE. Proc Natl Acad Sci U S A. 2018 Jul 3;115(27):E6201-E6208. doi: 10.1073/pnas.1807024115. Epub 2018 Jun 18. PubMed 29915031.
Backbone
  Vector backbone: pET29a
  Backbone manufacturer: emdmillipore
  Backbone size w/o insert (bp): 5371
  Total vector size (bp): 5758
  Vector type: Bacterial Expression
Growth in bacteria
  Bacterial resistance: Kanamycin, 50 μg/mL
  Growth temperature: 37°C
  Growth strain: DH5alpha
  Copy number: Low Copy
Gene/Insert
  Gene/Insert name: TTR
  Species: H. sapiens (human)
  Insert size (bp): 387
  Mutation: C10S, S85C, V122I
  Entrez Gene: TTR (a.k.a. ATTR, CTS, CTS1, HEL111, HsT2651, PALB, TBPA, TTN)
  Promoter: T7
  Cloning method: Ligation Independent Cloning
  Sequencing primers: 5′ T7; 3′ T7
Resource information
  A portion of this plasmid was derived from a plasmid made by: We made mutations on the wild type construct received from the Jeffery Kelly lab. Description of wild type TTR plasmid in Zhang et al. 2014 ACS Chem Biol (https://doi.org/10.1021/cb5004477).
Terms and licenses: Academic/Nonprofit Terms; Industry Terms: Not Available to Industry
How to cite: TTR C10S/S85C/V122I was a gift from Peter Wright (Addgene plasmid # 238122 ; http://n2t.net/addgene:238122 ; RRID:Addgene_238122)
