[The description below was written by a language model from this plasmid's Addgene catalogue record and pLannotate feature annotations shown in this document.]
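Description:
TTR C10S/S85C/V122I is a bacterial expression plasmid built on the pET29a backbone for producing a triple-mutant form of human transthyretin (TTR), the thyroid hormone-binding transport protein, in E. coli. The plasmid replicates from a ColE1/pBR322-type origin accompanied by the rop gene and the bom mobility region. This arrangement keeps copy number low, in line with the catalogue entry. Selection is by kanamycin through the aph(3')-Ia resistance gene. An f1 origin is also present, along with short tetracycline-resistance gene fragments and a predicted E. coli open reading frame that are leftover backbone sequence rather than functional parts.

The roughly 387 bp TTR coding sequence sits downstream of a T7 promoter with an adjacent lac operator and the phage T7 gene 10 ribosome binding site, and it is followed by a T7 terminator. The plasmid carries its own lacI gene and promoter. Lac repressor therefore holds transcription off until an inducer such as IPTG is added, in a host that supplies T7 RNA polymerase. The insert carries the substitutions C10S, S85C and V122I, which were introduced into a wild-type TTR construct obtained from another laboratory. The record does not explain the purpose of each mutation. A short fragment annotated as a T7 gene 10-derived solubility tag lies between the TTR sequence and the terminator, and the table does not show whether it is translated as part of the protein. The associated publication concerns kinetic analysis of transthyretin aggregation, so the plasmid presumably supplies recombinant protein for that kind of biophysical work. The sequenced record is 5,593 nt, somewhat shorter than the 5,758 bp total listed in the catalogue.
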