Features (pLannotate 1.2.2; 18 found; start..end, strand, type, name):
     89..469     -  CDS            YPB1_ECOLX: Protein predicted: Swiss-Prot protein existence level 4. From Escherichia coli.
    486..677     +  CDS            rop: Rop protein, which maintains plasmids at low copy number; rop
    779..918     +  misc_feature   bom: basis of mobility region from pBR322
   1104..1692    -  rep_origin     ori: high-copy-number ColE1/pMB1/pBR322/pUC origin of replication
   1814..2629    +  CDS            KanR: aminoglycoside phosphotransferase; aph(3')-Ia; confers resistance to kanamycin in bacteria or G418 (Geneticin®) in eukaryotes
   2638..2695    -  promoter       AmpR promoter (fragment): bla
   2818..3176    -  rep_origin     f1 ori (sequence partly withheld): f1 bacteriophage origin of replication; arrow indicates direction of (+) strand synthesis
   3213..3260    -  terminator     T7 terminator: transcription terminator for bacteriophage T7 RNA polymerase
   3268..3310    -  CDS            SET1 (fragment): solubility-enhancement tag derived from T7 phage gene 10B
   3326..3706    -  CDS            TTR (fragment): TTHY_HUMAN - Also known as PALB. Experimental evidence at protein level: Swiss-Prot protein existence level 1. Thyroid hormone-binding protein. Probably transports thyroxine from the bloodstream to the brain. From Homo sapiens (Human).
   3717..3739    -  RBS            RBS: efficient ribosome binding site from bacteriophage T7 gene 10 (Olins and Rangwala, 1989)
   3754..3778    -  protein_bind   lac operator: The lac repressor binds to the lac operator to inhibit transcription in E. coli. This inhibition can be relieved by adding lactose or isopropyl-β-D-thiogalactopyranoside (IPTG). lac repressor encoded by lacI
   3779..3797    -  promoter       T7 promoter: promoter for bacteriophage T7 RNA polymerase
   3823..4102    +  CDS            TcR (fragment): tetracycline efflux protein; tet; confers resistance to tetracycline
   4110..4187    +  promoter       lacI promoter: lacI
   4188..5270    +  CDS            lacI: lac repressor; lacI; The lac repressor binds to the lac operator to inhibit transcription in E. coli. This inhibition can be relieved by adding lactose or isopropyl-β-D-thiogalactopyranoside (IPTG).
   5283..5304    +  protein_bind   CAP binding site: CAP binding activates transcription in the presence of cAMP. E. coli catabolite activator protein
   5319..17      +  CDS            TcR (fragment) (across the origin): tetracycline efflux protein; tet; confers resistance to tetracycline
>Addgene plasmid #238122 | TTR C10S/S85C/V122I | addgene full sequence | sequence record 486768 | Addgene NGS Result
TCGCCGGCATGGCGGCCCCACGGGTGCGCATGATCGTGCTCCTGTCGTTGAGGACCCGGCTAGGCTGGCG
GGGTTGCCTTACTGGTTAGCAGAATGAATCACCGATACGCGAGCGAACGTGAAGCGACTGCTGCTGCAAA
ACGTCTGCGACCTGAGCAACAACATGAATGGTCTTCGGTTTCCGTGTTTCGTAAAGTCTGGAAACGCGGA
AGTCAGCGCCCTGCACCATTATGTTCCGGATCTGCATCGCAGGATGCTGCTGGCTACCCTGTGGAACACC
TACATCTGTATTAACGAAGCGCTGGCATTGACCCTGAGTGATTTTTCTCTGGTCCCGCCGCATCCATACC
GCCAGTTGTTTACCCTCACAACGTTCCAGTAACCGGGCATGTTCATCATCAGTAACCCGTATCGTGAGCA
TCCTCTCTCGTTTCATCGGTATCATTACCCCCATGAACAGAAATCCCCCTTACACGGAGGCATCAGTGAC
CAAACAGGAAAAAACCGCCCTTAACATGGCCCGCTTTATCAGAAGCCAGACATTAACGCTTCTGGAGAAA
CTCAACGAGCTGGACGCGGATGAACAGGCAGACATCTGTGAATCGCTTCACGACCACGCTGATGAGCTTT
ACCGCAGCTGCCTCGCGCGTTTCGGTGATGACGGTGAAAACCTCTGACACATGCAGCTCCCGGAGACGGT
CACAGCTTGTCTGTAAGCGGATGCCGGGAGCAGACAAGCCCGTCAGGGCGCGTCAGCGGGTGTTGGCGGG
TGTCGGGGCGCAGCCATGACCCAGTCACGTAGCGATAGCGGAGTGTATACTGGCTTAACTATGCGGCATC
AGAGCAGATTGTACTGAGAGTGCACCATTGCGGTGTGAAATACCGCACAGATGCGTAAGGAGAAAATACC
GCATCAGGCGCTCTTCCGCTTCCTCGCTCACTGACTCGCTGCGCTCGGTCGTTCGGCTGCGGCGAGCGGT
ATCAGCTCACTCAAAGGCGGTAATACGGTTATCCACAGAATCAGGGGATAACGCAGGAAAGAACATGTGA
GCAAAAGGCCAGCAAAAGGCCAGGAACCGTAAAAAGGCCGCGTTGCTGGCGTTTTTCCATAGGCTCCGCC
CCCCTGACGAGCATCACAAAAATCGACGCTCAAGTCAGAGGTGGCGAAACCCGACAGGACTATAAAGATA
CCAGGCGTTTCCCCCTGGAAGCTCCCTCGTGCGCTCTCCTGTTCCGACCCTGCCGCTTACCGGATACCTG
TCCGCCTTTCTCCCTTCGGGAAGCGTGGCGCTTTCTCATAGCTCACGCTGTAGGTATCTCAGTTCGGTGT
AGGTCGTTCGCTCCAAGCTGGGCTGTGTGCACGAACCCCCCGTTCAGCCCGACCGCTGCGCCTTATCCGG
TAACTATCGTCTTGAGTCCAACCCGGTAAGACACGACTTATCGCCACTGGCAGCAGCCACTGGTAACAGG
ATTAGCAGAGCGAGGTATGTAGGCGGTGCTACAGAGTTCTTGAAGTGGTGGCCTAACTACGGCTACACTA
GAAGGACAGTATTTGGTATCTGCGCTCTGCTGAAGCCAGTTACCTTCGGAAAAAGAGTTGGTAGCTCTTG
ATCCGGCAAACAAACCACCGCTGGTAGCGGTGGTTTTTTTGTTTGCAAGCAGCAGATTACGCGCAGAAAA
AAAGGATCTCAAGAAGATCCTTTGATCTTTTCTACGGGGTCTGACGCTCAGTGGAACGAAAACTCACGTT
AAGGGATTTTGGTCATGAACAATAAAACTGTCTGCTTACATAAACAGTAATACAAGGGGTGTTATGAGCC
ATATTCAACGGGAAACGTCTTGCTCTAGGCCGCGATTAAATTCCAACATGGATGCTGATTTATATGGGTA
TAAATGGGCTCGCGATAATGTCGGGCAATCAGGTGCGACAATCTATCGATTGTATGGGAAGCCCGATGCG
CCAGAGTTGTTTCTGAAACATGGCAAAGGTAGCGTTGCCAATGATGTTACAGATGAGATGGTCAGACTAA
ACTGGCTGACGGAATTTATGCCTCTTCCGACCATCAAGCATTTTATCCGTACTCCTGATGATGCATGGTT
ACTCACCACTGCGATCCCCGGGAAAACAGCATTCCAGGTATTAGAAGAATATCCTGATTCAGGTGAAAAT
ATTGTTGATGCGCTGGCAGTGTTCCTGCGCCGGTTGCATTCGATTCCTGTTTGTAATTGTCCTTTTAACA
GCGATCGCGTATTTCGTCTCGCTCAGGCGCAATCACGAATGAATAACGGTTTGGTTGATGCGAGTGATTT
TGATGACGAGCGTAATGGCTGGCCTGTTGAACAAGTCTGGAAAGAAATGCATAAACTTTTGCCATTCTCA
CCGGATTCAGTCGTCACTCATGGTGATTTCTCACTTGATAACCTTATTTTTGACGAGGGGAAATTAATAG
GTTGTATTGATGTTGGACGAGTCGGAATCGCAGACCGATACCAGGATCTTGCCATCCTATGGAACTGCCT
CGGTGAGTTTTCTCCTTCATTACAGAAACGGCTTTTTCAAAAATATGGTATTGATAATCCTGATATGAAT
AAATTGCAGTTTCATTTGATGCTCGATGAGTTTTTCTAAGAATTAATTCATGAGCGGATACATATTTGAA
TGTATTTAGAAAAATAAACAAATAGGGGTTCCGCGCACATTTCCCCGAAAAGTGCCACCTAAATTGTAAG
CGTTAATATTTTGTTAAAATTCGCGTTAAATTTTTGTTAAATCAGCTCATTTTTTAACCAATAGGCCAAA
ATCGGCAAAATCCCTTATAAATCAAAAGAATAGACCGAGATAGGGT
[37 nt withheld, positions 2847-2883]
AAAGAACGTGGACTCCAACGTCAAAGG
[49 nt withheld, positions 2911-2959]
T
[91 nt withheld, positions 2961-3051]
G
[124 nt withheld, positions 3053-3176]
CCCATTCGCCAATCCGGATATAGTTCCTCCTTTCAGCAAAAAACCCCTCAAGACCCGTTTAGAGGCCCCA
AGGGGTTATGCTAGTTATTGCTCAGCGGTGGCAGCAGCCAACTCAGCTTCCTTTCGGGCTTTGTAGCAGC
CGGATCTCATTCCTTGGGATTGGTGATGACAGCCGTGGTGGAATAGGAGTAGGGGCTCAGCAGGGCGGCA
ATGGTGTAGCGGCGGGGGCCGGAGTCGTTGGCTGTGAATACCACCTCTGCATGCTCATGGAATGGGCAGA
TGCCAAGTGCCTTCCAGTAAGATTTGGTGTCTATTTCCACTTTGTATATCCCTTCTACAAATTCCTCCTC
AGTTGTGAGCCCATGCAGCTCTCCAGACTCACTGGTTTTCCCAGAGGCAAATGGCTCCCAGGTGTCATCA
GCAGCCTTTCTGAACACATGCACGGCCACATTGATGGCAGGACTGCCTCGGACAGCATCTAGAACTTTGA
CCATCAGAGGACTCTTGGATTCACCGGTGCCCGTAGGACCCATATGTATATCTCCTTCTTAAAGTTAAAC
AAAATTATTTCTAGAGGGGAATTGTTATCCGCTCACAATTCCCCTATAGTGAGTCGTATTAATTTCGCGG
GATCGAGATCGATCTCGATCCTCTACGCCGGACGCATCGTGGCCGGCATCACCGGCGCCACAGGTGCGGT
TGCTGGCGCCTATATCGCCGACATCACCGATGGGGAAGATCGGGCTCGCCACTTCGGGCTCATGAGCGCT
TGTTTCGGCGTGGGTATGGTGGCAGGCCCCGTGGCCGGGGGACTGTTGGGCGCCATCTCCTTGCATGCAC
CATTCCTTGCGGCGGCGGTGCTCAACGGCCTCAACCTACTACTGGGCTGCTTCCTAATGCAGGAGTCGCA
TAAGGGAGAGCGTCGAGATCCCGGACACCATCGAATGGCGCAAAACCTTTCGCGGTATGGCATGATAGCG
CCCGGAAGAGAGTCAATTCAGGGTGGTGAATGTGAAACCAGTAACGTTATACGATGTCGCAGAGTATGCC
GGTGTCTCTTATCAGACCGTTTCCCGCGTGGTGAACCAGGCCAGCCACGTTTCTGCGAAAACGCGGGAAA
AAGTGGAAGCGGCGATGGCGGAGCTGAATTACATTCCCAACCGCGTGGCACAACAACTGGCGGGCAAACA
GTCGTTGCTGATTGGCGTTGCCACCTCCAGTCTGGCCCTGCACGCGCCGTCGCAAATTGTCGCGGCGATT
AAATCTCGCGCCGATCAACTGGGTGCCAGCGTGGTGGTGTCGATGGTAGAACGAAGCGGCGTCGAAGCCT
GTAAAGCGGCGGTGCACAATCTTCTCGCGCAACGCGTCAGTGGGCTGATCATTAACTATCCGCTGGATGA
CCAGGATGCCATTGCTGTGGAAGCTGCCTGCACTAATGTTCCGGCGTTATTTCTTGATGTCTCTGACCAG
ACACCCATCAACAGTATTATTTTCTCCCATGAAGACGGTACGCGACTGGGCGTGGAGCATCTGGTCGCAT
TGGGTCACCAGCAAATCGCGCTGTTAGCGGGCCCATTAAGTTCTGTCTCGGCGCGTCTGCGTCTGGCTGG
CTGGCATAAATATCTCACTCGCAATCAAATTCAGCCGATAGCGGAACGGGAAGGCGACTGGAGTGCCATG
TCCGGTTTTCAACAAACCATGCAAATGCTGAATGAGGGCATCGTTCCCACTGCGATGCTGGTTGCCAACG
ATCAGATGGCGCTGGGCGCAATGCGCGCCATTACCGAGTCCGGGCTGCGCGTTGGTGCGGACATCTCGGT
AGTGGGATACGACGATACCGAAGACAGCTCATGTTATATCCCGCCGTTAACCACCATCAAACAGGATTTT
CGCCTGCTGGGGCAAACCAGCGTGGACCGCTTGCTGCAACTCTCTCAGGGCCAGGCGGTGAAGGGCAATC
AGCTGTTGCCCGTCTCACTGGTGAAAAGAAAAACCACCCTGGCGCCCAATACGCAAACCGCCTCTCCCCG
CGCGTTGGCCGATTCATTAATGCAGCTGGCACGACAGGTTTCCCGACTGGAAAGCGGGCAGTGAGCGCAA
CGCAATTAATGTAAGTTAGCTCACTCATTAGGCACCGGGATCTCGACCGATGCCCTTGAGAGCCTTCAAC
CCAGTCAGCTCCTTCCGGTGGGCGCGGGGCATGACTATCGTCGCCGCACTTATGACTGTCTTCTTTATCA
TGCAACTCGTAGGACAGGTGCCGGCAGCGCTCTGGGTCATTTTCGGCGAGGACCGCTTTCGCTGGAGCGC
GACGATGATCGGCCTGTCGCTTGCGGTATTCGGAATCTTGCACGCCCTCGCTCAAGCCTTCGTCACTGGT
CCCGCCACCAAACGTTTCGGCGAGAAGCAGGCCATTA
