>Addgene plasmid #238122 | TTR C10S/S85C/V122I | depositor partial sequence | sequence record 478307 | T7 promoter to terminator
GCCCAACAGTCCCCCGGCCACGGGGCCTGCCACCATACCCACGCCGAAACAAGCGCTCATGAGCCCGAAG
TGGCGAGCCCGATCTTCCCCATCGGTGATGTCGGCGATATAGGCGCCAGCAACCGCACCTGTGGCGCCGG
TGATGCCGGCCACGATGCGTCCGGCGTAGAGGATCGAGATCGATCTCGATCCCGCGAAATTAATACGACT
CACTATAGGGGAATTGTGAGCGGATAACAATTCCCCTCTAGAAATAATTTTGTTTAACTTTAAGAAGGAG
ATATACATATGGGTCCTACGGGCACCGGTGAATCCAAGAGTCCTCTGATGGTCAAAGTTCTAGATGCTGT
CCGAGGCAGTCCTGCCATCAATGTGGCCGTGCATGTGTTCAGAAAGGCTGCTGATGACACCTGGGAGCCA
TTTGCCTCTGGGAAAACCAGTGAGTCTGGAGAGCTGCATGGGCTCACAACTGAGGAGGAATTTGTAGAAG
GGATATACAAAGTGGAAATAGACACCAAATCTTACTGGAAGGCACTTGGCATCTGCCCATTCCATGAGCA
TGCAGAGGTGGTATTCACAGCCAACGACTCCGGCCCCCGCCGCTACACCATTGCCGCCCTGCTGAGCCCC
TACTCCTATTCCACCACGGCTGTCATCACCAATCCCAAGGAATGAGATCCGGCTGCTACAAAGCCCGAAA
GGAAGCTGAGTTGGCTGCTGCCACCGCTGAGCAATAACTAGCATAACCCCTTGGGGCCTCTGAAC
